>Addgene plasmid #122245 | pMB34 | addgene full sequence | sequence record 237538 | Addgene NGS Result
GTCGACGGATCGGGAGATCTCCCGATCCCCTATGGTGCACTCTCAGTACAATCTGCTCTGATGCCGCATA
GTTAAGCCAGTATCTGCTCCCTGCTTGTGTGTTGGAGGTCGCTGAGTAGTGCGCGAGCAAAATTTAAGCT
ACAACAAGGCAAGGCTTGACCGACAATTGCATGAAGAATCTGCTTAGGGTTAGGCGTTTTGCGCTGCTTC
GCGATGTACGGGCCAGATATACGCGTTGACATTGATTATTGACTAGTTATTAATAGTAATCAATTACGGG
GTCATTAGTTCATAGCCCATATATGGAGTTCCGCGTTACATAACTTACGGTAAATGGCCCGCCTGGCTGA
CCGCCCAACGACCCCCGCCCATTGACGTCAATAATGACGTATGTTCCCATAGTAACGCCAATAGGGACTT
TCCATTGACGTCAATGGGTGGAGTATTTACGGTAAACTGCCCACTTGGCAGTACATCAAGTGTATCATAT
GCCAAGTACGCCCCCTATTGACGTCAATGACGGTAAATGGCCCGCCTGGCATTATGCCCAGTACATGACC
TTATGGGACTTTCCTACTTGGCAGTACATCTACGTATTAGTCATCGCTATTACCATGGTGATGCGGTTTT
GGCAGTACATCAATGGGCGTGGATAGCGGTTTGACTCACGGGGATTTCCAAGTCTCCACCCCATTGACGT
CAATGGGAGTTTGTTTTGGCACCAAAATCAACGGGACTTTCCAAAATGTCGTAACAACTCCGCCCCATTG
ACGCAAATGGGCGGTAGGCGTGTACGGTGGGAGGTCTATATAAGCAGCGCGTTTTGCCTGTACTGGGTCT
CTCTGGTTAGACCAGATCTGAGCCTGGGAGCTCTCTGGCTAACTAGGGAACCCACTGCTTAAGCCTCAAT
AAAGCTTGCCTTGAGTGCTTCAAGTAGTGTGTGCCCGTCTGTTGTGTGACTCTGGTAACTAGAGATCCCT
CAGACCCTTTTAGTCAGTGTGGAAAATCTCTAGCAGTGGCGCCCGAACAGGGACTTGAAAGCGAAAGGGA
AACCAGAGGAGCTCTCTCGACGCAGGACTCGGCTTGCTGAAGCGCGCACGGCAAGAGGCGAGGGGCGGCG
ACTGGTGAGTACGCCAAAAATTTTGACTAGCGGAGGCTAGAAGGAGAGAGATGGGTGCGAGAGCGTCAGT
ATTAAGCGGGGGAGAATTAGATCGCGATGGGAAAAAATTCGGTTAAGGCCAGGGGGAAAGAAAAAATATA
AATTAAAACATATAGTATGGGCAAGCAGGGAGCTAGAACGATTCGCAGTTAATCCTGGCCTGTTAGAAAC
ATCAGAAGGCTGTAGACAAATACTGGGACAGCTACAACCATCCCTTCAGACAGGATCAGAAGAACTTAGA
TCATTATATAATACAGTAGCAACCCTCTATTGTGTGCATCAAAGGATAGAGATAAAAGACACCAAGGAAG
CTTTAGACAAGATAGAGGAAGAGCAAAACAAAAGTAAGACCACCGCACAGCAAGCGGCCGGCCGCTGATC
TTCAGACCTGGAGGAGGAGATATGAGGGACAATTGGAGAAGTGAATTATATAAATATAAAGTAGTAAAAA
TTGAACCATTAGGAGTAGCACCCACCAAGGCAAAGAGAAGAGTGGTGCAGAGAGAAAAAAGAGCAGTGGG
AATAGGAGCTTTGTTCCTTGGGTTCTTGGGAGCAGCAGGAAGCACTATGGGCGCAGCGTCAATGACGCTG
ACGGTACAGGCCAGACAATTATTGTCTGGTATAGTGCAGCAGCAGAACAATTTGCTGAGGGCTATTGAGG
CGCAACAGCATCTGTTGCAACTCACAGTCTGGGGCATCAAGCAGCTCCAGGCAAGAATCCTGGCTGTGGA
AAGATACCTAAAGGATCAACAGCTCCTGGGGATTTGGGGTTGCTCTGGAAAACTCATTTGCACCACTGCT
GTGCCTTGGAATGCTAGTTGGAGTAATAAATCTCTGGAACAGATTTGGAATCACACGACCTGGATGGAGT
GGGACAGAGAAATTAACAATTACACAAGCTTAATACACTCCTTAATTGAAGAATCGCAAAACCAGCAAGA
AAAGAATGAACAAGAATTATTGGAATTAGATAAATGGGCAAGTTTGTGGAATTGGTTTAACATAACAAAT
TGGCTGTGGTATATAAAATTATTCATAATGATAGTAGGAGGCTTGGTAGGTTTAAGAATAGTTTTTGCTG
TACTTTCTATAGTGAATAGAGTTAGGCAGGGATATTCACCATTATCGTTTCAGACCCACCTCCCAACCCC
GAGGGGACCCGACAGGCCCGAAGGAATAGAAGAAGAAGGTGGAGAGAGAGACAGAGACAGATCCATTCGA
TTAGTGAACGGATCGGCACTGCGTGCGCCAATTCTGCAGACAAATGGCAGTATTCATCCACAATTTTAAA
AGAAAAGGGGGGATTGGGGGGTACAGTGCAGGGGAAAGAATAGTAGACATAATAGCAACAGACATACAAA
CTAAAGAATTACAAAAACAAATTACAAAAATTCAAAATTTTCGGGTTTATTACAGGGACAGCAGAGATCC
AGTTTGGTTAGTACCGGGCCCGGGTCGACTAGTGATCAGTGTGAGGGAGTGTAAAGCTGGTTTTCGAGTG
GCTCCGGTGCCCGTCAGTGGGCAGAGCGCACATCGCCCACAGTCCCCGAGAAGTTGGGGGGAGGGGTCGG
CAATTGAACCGGTGCCTAGAGAAGGTGGCGCGGGGTAAACTGGGAAAGTGATGTCGTGTACTGGCTCCGC
CTTTTTCCCGAGGGTGGGGGAGAACCGTATATAAGTGCAGTAGTCGCCGTGAACGTTCTTTTTCGCAACG
GGTTTGCCGCCAGAACACAGGTGTCGTGACGCGGCTAACTCGAACGCTAGCTGTGCGATCGTGCCACCAT
GGCCCCAAAGAAGAAGCGGAAGGTCGGTATCCACGGAGTCCCAGCAGCCAGCAAGCTGGAGAAGTTTACA
AACTGCTACTCCCTGTCTAAGACCCTGAGGTTCAAGGCCATCCCTGTGGGCAAGACCCAGGAGAACATCG
ACAATAAGCGGCTGCTGGTGGAGGACGAGAAGAGAGCCGAGGATTATAAGGGCGTGAAGAAGCTGCTGGA
TCGCTACTATCTGTCTTTTATCAACGACGTGCTGCACAGCATCAAGCTGAAGAATCTGAACAATTACATC
AGCCTGTTCCGGAAGAAAACCAGAACCGAGAAGGAGAATAAGGAGCTGGAGAACCTGGAGATCAATCTGC
GGAAGGAGATCGCCAAGGCCTTCAAGGGCAACGAGGGCTACAAGTCCCTGTTTAAGAAGGATATCATCGA
GACAATCCTGCCAGAGTTCCTGGACGATAAGGACGAGATCGCCCTGGTGAACAGCTTCAATGGCTTTACC
ACAGCCTTCACCGGCTTCTTTGATAACAGAGAGAATATGTTTTCCGAGGAGGCCAAGAGCACATCCATCG
CCTTCAGGTGTATCAACGAGAATCTGACCCGCTACATCTCTAATATGGACATCTTCGAGAAGGTGGACGC
CATCTTTGATAAGCACGAGGTGCAGGAGATCAAGGAGAAGATCCTGAACAGCGACTATGATGTGGAGGAT
TTCTTTGAGGGCGAGTTCTTTAACTTTGTGCTGACACAGGAGGGCATCGACGTGTATAACGCCATCATCG
GCGGCTTCGTGACCGAGAGCGGCGAGAAGATCAAGGGCCTGAACGAGTACATCAACCTGTATAATCAGAA
AACCAAGCAGAAGCTGCCTAAGTTTAAGCCACTGTATAAGCAGGTGCTGAGCGATCGGGAGTCTCTGAGC
TTCTACGGCGAGGGCTATACATCCGATGAGGAGGTGCTGGAGGTGTTTAGAAACACCCTGAACAAGAACA
GCGAGATCTTCAGCTCCATCAAGAAGCTGGAGAAGCTGTTCAAGAATTTTGACGAGTACTCTAGCGCCGG
CATCTTTGTGAAGAACGGCCCCGCCATCAGCACAATCTCCAAGGATATCTTCGGCGAGTGGAACGTGATC
CGGGACAAGTGGAATGCCGAGTATGACGATATCCACCTGAAGAAGAAGGCCGTGGTGACCGAGAAGTACG
AGGACGATCGGAGAAAGTCCTTCAAGAAGATCGGCTCCTTTTCTCTGGAGCAGCTGCAGGAGTACGCCGA
CGCCGATCTGTCTGTGGTGGAGAAGCTGAAGGAGATCATCATCCAGAAGGTGGATGAGATCTACAAGGTG
TATGGCTCCTCTGAGAAGCTGTTCGACGCCGATTTTGTGCTGGAGAAGAGCCTGAAGAAGAACGACGCCG
TGGTGGCCATCATGAAGGACCTGCTGGATTCTGTGAAGAGCTTCGAGAATTACATCAAGGCCTTCTTTGG
CGAGGGCAAGGAGACAAACAGGGACGAGTCCTTCTATGGCGATTTTGTGCTGGCCTACGACATCCTGCTG
AAGGTGGACCACATCTACGATGCCATCCGCAATTATGTGACCCAGAAGCCCTACTCTAAGGATAAGTTCA
AGCTGTATTTTCAGAACCCTCAGTTCATGGGCGGCTGGGACAAGGATAAGGAGACAGACTATCGGGCCAC
CATCCTGAGATACGGCTCCAAGTACTATCTGGCCATCATGGATAAGAAGTACGCCAAGTGCCTGCAGAAG
ATCGACAAGGACGATGTGAACGGCAATTACGAGAAGATCAACTATAAGCTGCTGCCCGGCCCTAATAAGA
TGCTGCCAAAGGTGTTCTTTTCTAAGAAGTGGATGGCCTACTATAACCCCAGCGAGGACATCCAGAAGAT
CTACAAGAATGGCACATTCAAGAAGGGCGATATGTTTAACCTGAATGACTGTCACAAGCTGATCGACTTC
TTTAAGGATAGCATCTCCCGGTATCCAAAGTGGTCCAATGCCTACGATTTCAACTTTTCTGAGACAGAGA
AGTATAAGGACATCGCCGGCTTTTACAGAGAGGTGGAGGAGCAGGGCTATAAGGTGAGCTTCGAGTCTGC
CAGCAAGAAGGAGGTGGATAAGCTGGTGGAGGAGGGCAAGCTGTATATGTTCCAGATCTATAACAAGGAC
TTTTCCGATAAGTCTCACGGCACACCCAATCTGCACACCATGTACTTCAAGCTGCTGTTTGACGAGAACA
ATCACGGACAGATCAGGCTGAGCGGAGGAGCAGAGCTGTTCATGAGGCGCGCCTCCCTGAAGAAGGAGGA
GCTGGTGGTGCACCCAGCCAACTCCCCTATCGCCAACAAGAATCCAGATAATCCCAAGAAAACCACAACC
CTGTCCTACGACGTGTATAAGGATAAGAGGTTTTCTGAGGACCAGTACGAGCTGCACATCCCAATCGCCA
TCAATAAGTGCCCCAAGAACATCTTCAAGATCAATACAGAGGTGCGCGTGCTGCTGAAGCACGACGATAA
CCCCTATGTGATCGGCATCGATAGGGGCGAGCGCAATCTGCTGTATATCGTGGTGGTGGACGGCAAGGGC
AACATCGTGGAGCAGTATTCCCTGAACGAGATCATCAACAACTTCAACGGCATCAGGATCAAGACAGATT
ACCACTCTCTGCTGGACAAGAAGGAGAAGGAGAGGTTCGAGGCCCGCCAGAACTGGACCTCCATCGAGAA
TATCAAGGAGCTGAAGGCCGGCTATATCTCTCAGGTGGTGCACAAGATCTGCGAGCTGGTGGAGAAGTAC
GATGCCGTGATCGCCCTGGAGGACCTGAACTCTGGCTTTAAGAATAGCCGCGTGAAGGTGGAGAAGCAGG
TGTATCAGAAGTTCGAGAAGATGCTGATCGATAAGCTGAACTACATGGTGGACAAGAAGTCTAATCCTTG
TGCAACAGGCGGCGCCCTGAAGGGCTATCAGATCACCAATAAGTTCGAGAGCTTTAAGTCCATGTCTACC
CAGAACGGCTTCATCTTTTACATCCCTGCCTGGCTGACATCCAAGATCGATCCATCTACCGGCTTTGTGA
ACCTGCTGAAAACCAAGTATACCAGCATCGCCGATTCCAAGAAGTTCATCAGCTCCTTTGACAGGATCAT
GTACGTGCCCGAGGAGGATCTGTTCGAGTTTGCCCTGGACTATAAGAACTTCTCTCGCACAGACGCCGAT
TACATCAAGAAGTGGAAGCTGTACTCCTACGGCAACCGGATCAGAATCTTCCGGAATCCTAAGAAGAACA
ACGTGTTCGACTGGGAGGAGGTGTGCCTGACCAGCGCCTATAAGGAGCTGTTCAACAAGTACGGCATCAA
TTATCAGCAGGGCGATATCAGAGCCCTGCTGTGCGAGCAGTCCGACAAGGCCTTCTACTCTAGCTTTATG
GCCCTGATGAGCCTGATGCTGCAGATGCGGAACAGCATCACAGGCCGCACCGACGTGGATTTTCTGATCA
GCCCTGTGAAGAACTCCGACGGCATCTTCTACGATAGCCGGAACTATGAGGCCCAGGAGAATGCCATCCT
GCCAAAGAACGCCGACGCCAATGGCGCCTATAACATCGCCAGAAAGGTGCTGTGGGCCATCGGCCAGTTC
AAGAAGGCCGAGGACGAGAAGCTGGATAAGGTGAAGATCGCCATCTCTAACAAGGAGTGGCTGGAGTACG
CCCAGACCAGCGTGAAGCACAAAAGGCCGGCGGCCACGAAAAAGGCCGGCCAGGCAAAAAAGAAAAAGGG
ATCCTCGCCAGGGATCCGTCGACTTGACGCGTTAATATCAACAAGTTTGTACAAAAAAGCAGGCTACAAA
GAGGCCAGCGGTTCCGGACGGGCTGACGCATTGGACGATTTTGATCTGGATATGCTGGGAAGTGACGCCC
TCGATGATTTTGACCTTGACATGCTTGGTTCGGATGCCCTTGATGACTTTGACCTCGACATGCTCGGCAG
TGACGCCCTTGATGATTTCGACCTGGACATGCTGATTAACTCTAGAAGTTCCGGATCTCCGAAAAAGAAA
CGCAAAGTTGGTAGCCAGTACCTGCCCGACACCGACGACCGGCACCGGATCGAGGAAAAGCGGAAGCGGA
CCTACGAGACATTCAAGAGCATCATGAAGAAGTCCCCCTTCAGCGGCCCCACCGACCCTAGACCTCCACC
TAGAAGAATCGCCGTGCCCAGCAGATCCAGCGCCAGCGTGCCAAAACCTGCCCCCCAGCCTTACCCCTTC
ACCAGCAGCCTGAGCACCATCAACTACGACGAGTTCCCTACCATGGTGTTCCCCAGCGGCCAGATCTCTC
AGGCCTCTGCTCTGGCTCCAGCCCCTCCTCAGGTGCTGCCTCAGGCTCCTGCTCCTGCACCAGCTCCAGC
CATGGTGTCTGCACTGGCTCAGGCACCAGCACCCGTGCCTGTGCTGGCTCCTGGACCTCCACAGGCTGTG
GCTCCACCAGCCCCTAAACCTACACAGGCCGGCGAGGGCACACTGTCTGAAGCTCTGCTGCAGCTGCAGT
TCGACGACGAGGATCTGGGAGCCCTGCTGGGAAACAGCACCGATCCTGCCGTGTTCACCGACCTGGCCAG
CGTGGACAACAGCGAGTTCCAGCAGCTGCTGAACCAGGGCATCCCTGTGGCCCCTCACACCACCGAGCCC
ATGCTGATGGAATACCCCGAGGCCATCACCCGGCTCGTGACAGGCGCTCAGAGGCCTCCTGATCCAGCTC
CTGCCCCTCTGGGAGCACCAGGCCTGCCTAATGGACTGCTGTCTGGCGACGAGGACTTCAGCTCTATCGC
CGATATGGATTTCTCAGCCTTGCTGGGCTCTGGCAGCGGCAGCCGGGATTCCAGGGAAGGGATGTTTTTG
CCGAAGCCTGAGGCCGGCTCCGCTATTAGTGACGTGTTTGAGGGCCGCGAGGTGTGCCAGCCAAAACGAA
TCCGGCCATTTCATCCTCCAGGAAGTCCATGGGCCAACCGCCCACTCCCCGCCAGCCTCGCACCAACACC
AACCGGTCCAGTACATGAGCCAGTCGGGTCACTGACCCCGGCACCAGTCCCTCAGCCACTGGATCCAGCG
CCCGCAGTGACTCCCGAGGCCAGTCACCTGTTGGAGGATCCCGATGAAGAAACCAGCCAGGCTGTCAAAG
CCCTTCGGGAGATGGCCGATACTGTGATTCCCCAGAAGGAAGAGGCTGCAATCTGTGGCCAAATGGACCT
TTCCCATCCGCCCCCAAGGGGCCATCTGGATGAGCTGACAACCACACTTGAGTCCATGACCGAGGATCTG
AACCTGGACTCACCCCTGACCCCGGAATTGAACGAGATTCTGGATACCTTCCTGAACGACGAGTGCCTCT
TGCATGCCATGCATATCAGCACAGGACTGTCCATCTTCGACACATCTCTGTTTTGACCTAGGAATCCCGA
GGCCTCTACCGGGTAGGGGAGGCGCTTTTCCCAAGGCAGTCTGGAGCATGCGCTTTAGCAGCCCCGCTGG
GCACTTGGCGCTACACAAGTGGCCTCTGGCCTCGCACACATTCCACATCCACCGGTAGGCGCCAACCGGC
TCCGTTCTTTGGTGGCCCCTTCGCGCCACCTTCTACTCCTCCCCTAGTCAGGAAGTTCCCCCCCGCCCCG
CAGCTCGCGTCGTGCAGGACGTGACAAATGGAAGTAGCACGTCTCACTAGTCTCGTGCAGATGGACAGCA
CCGCTGAGCAATGGAAGCGGGTAGGCCTTTGGGGCAGCGGCCAATAGCAGCTTTGCTCCTTCGCTTTCTG
GGCTCAGAGGCTGGGAAGGGGTGGGTCCGGGGGCGGGCTCAGGGGCGGGCTCAGGGGCGGGGCGGGCGCC
CGAAGGTCCTCCGGAGGCCCGGCATTCTGCACGCTTCAAAAGCGCACGTCTGCCGCGCTGTTCTCCTCTT
CCTCATCTCCGGGCCTTTCGACCTGCAGCCCAAGCTTACCATGACCGAGTACAAGCCCACGGTGCGCCTC
GCCACCCGCGACGACGTCCCCAGGGCCGTACGCACCCTCGCCGCCGCGTTCGCCGACTACCCCGCCACGC
GCCACACCGTCGATCCGGACCGCCACATCGAGCGGGTCACCGAGCTGCAAGAACTCTTCCTCACGCGCGT
CGGGCTCGACATCGGCAAGGTGTGGGTCGCGGACGACGGCGCCGCGGTGGCGGTCTGGACCACGCCGGAG
AGCGTCGAAGCGGGGGCGGTGTTCGCCGAGATCGGCCCGCGCATGGCCGAGTTGAGCGGTTCCCGGCTGG
CCGCGCAGCAACAGATGGAAGGCCTCCTGGCGCCGCACCGGCCCAAGGAGCCCGCGTGGTTCCTGGCCAC
CGTCGGCGTCTCGCCCGACCACCAGGGCAAGGGTCTGGGCAGCGCCGTCGTGCTCCCCGGAGTGGAGGCG
GCCGAGCGCGCCGGGGTGCCCGCCTTCCTGGAGACCTCCGCGCCCCGCAACCTCCCCTTCTACGAGCGGC
TCGGCTTCACCGTCACCGCCGACGTCGAGGTGCCCGAAGGACCGCGCACCTGGTGCATGACCCGCAAGCC
CGGTGCCTGAAAACGTTGTTGTTTGGGGTTGAATTACTCTTCTAGACCGCGGCGCGCCCGATAATCAACC
TCTGGATTACAAAATTTGTGAAAGATTGACTGGTATTCTTAACTATGTTGCTCCTTTTACGCTATGTGGA
TACGCTGCTTTAATGCCTTTGTATCATGCTATTGCTTCCCGTATGGCTTTCATTTTCTCCTCCTTGTATA
AATCCTGGTTGCTGTCTCTTTATGAGGAGTTGTGGCCCGTTGTCAGGCAACGTGGCGTGGTGTGCACTGT
GTTTGCTGACGCAACCCCCACTGGTTGGGGCATTGCCACCACCTGTCAGCTCCTTTCCGGGACTTTCGCT
TTCCCCCTCCCTATTGCCACGGCGGAACTCATCGCCGCCTGCCTTGCCCGCTGCTGGACAGGGGCTCGGC
TGTTGGGCACTGACAATTCCGTGGTGTTGTCGGGGAAATCATCGTCCTTTCCTTGGCTGCTCGCCTGTGT
TGCCACCTGGATTCTGCGCGGGACGTCCTTCTGCTACGTCCCTTCGGCCCTCAATCCAGCGGACCTTCCT
TCCCGCGGCCTGCTGCCGGCTCTGCGGCCTCTTCCGCGTCTTCGCCTTCGCCCTCAGACGAGTCGGATCT
CCCTTTGGGCCGCCTCCCCGCATCGATACCGTCGACCTCGATCGAGACCTAGAAAAACATGGAGCAATCA
CAAGTAGCAATACAGCAGCTACCAATGCTGATTGTGCCTGGCTAGAAGCACAAGAGGAGGAGGAGGTGGG
TTTTCCAGTCACACCTCAGGTACCTTTAAGACCAATGACTTACAAGGCAGCTGTAGATCTTAGCCACTTT
TTAAAAGAAAAGGGGGGACTGGAAGGGCTAATTCACTCCCAACGAAGACAAGATATCCTTGATCTGTGGA
TCTACCACACACAAGGCTACTTCCCTGATTGGCAGAACTACACACCAGGGCCAGGGATCAGATATCCACT
GACCTTTGGATGGTGCTACAAGCTAGTACCAGTTGAGCAAGAGAAGGTAGAAGAAGCCAATGAAGGAGAG
AACACCCGCTTGTTACACCCTGTGAGCCTGCATGGGATGGATGACCCGGAGAGAGAAGTATTAGAGTGGA
GGTTTGACAGCCGCCTAGCATTTCATCACATGGCCCGAGAGCTGCATCCGGACTGTACTGGGTCTCTCTG
GTTAGACCAGATCTGAGCCTGGGAGCTCTCTGGCTAACTAGGGAACCCACTGCTTAAGCCTCAATAAAGC
TTGCCTTGAGTGCTTCAAGTAGTGTGTGCCCGTCTGTTGTGTGACTCTGGTAACTAGAGATCCCTCAGAC
CCTTTTAGTCAGTGTGGAAAATCTCTAGCAGCATGTGAGCAAAAGGCCAGCAAAAGGCCAGGAACCGTAA
AAAGGCCGCGTTGCTGGCGTTTTTCCATAGGCTCCGCCCCCCTGACGAGCATCACAAAAATCGACGCTCA
AGTCAGAGGTGGCGAAACCCGACAGGACTATAAAGATACCAGGCGTTTCCCCCTGGAAGCTCCCTCGTGC
GCTCTCCTGTTCCGACCCTGCCGCTTACCGGATACCTGTCCGCCTTTCTCCCTTCGGGAAGCGTGGCGCT
TTCTCATAGCTCACGCTGTAGGTATCTCAGTTCGGTGTAGGTCGTTCGCTCCAAGCTGGGCTGTGTGCAC
GAACCCCCCGTTCAGCCCGACCGCTGCGCCTTATCCGGTAACTATCGTCTTGAGTCCAACCCGGTAAGAC
ACGACTTATCGCCACTGGCAGCAGCCACTGGTAACAGGATTAGCAGAGCGAGGTATGTAGGCGGTGCTAC
AGAGTTCTTGAAGTGGTGGCCTAACTACGGCTACACTAGAAGAACAGTATTTGGTATCTGCGCTCTGCTG
AAGCCAGTTACCTTCGGAAAAAGAGTTGGTAGCTCTTGATCCGGCAAACAAACCACCGCTGGTAGCGGTG
GTTTTTTTGTTTGCAAGCAGCAGATTACGCGCAGAAAAAAAGGATCTCAAGAAGATCCTTTGATCTTTTC
TACGGGGTCTGACGCTCAGTGGAACGAAAACTCACGTTAAGGGATTTTGGTCATGAGATTATCAAAAAGG
ATCTTCACCTAGATCCTTTTAAATTAAAAATGAAGTTTTAAATCAATCTAAAGTATATATGAGTAAACTT
GGTCTGACAGTTACCAATGCTTAATCAGTGAGGCACCTATCTCAGCGATCTGTCTATTTCGTTCATCCAT
AGTTGCCTGACTCCCCGTCGTGTAGATAACTACGATACGGGAGGGCTTACCATCTGGCCCCAGTGCTGCA
ATGATACCGCGAGACCCACGCTCACCGGCTCCAGATTTATCAGCAATAAACCAGCCAGCCGGAAGGGCCG
AGCGCAGAAGTGGTCCTGCAACTTTATCCGCCTCCATCCAGTCTATTAATTGTTGCCGGGAAGCTAGAGT
AAGTAGTTCGCCAGTTAATAGTTTGCGCAACGTTGTTGCCATTGCTACAGGCATCGTGGTGTCACGCTCG
TCGTTTGGTATGGCTTCATTCAGCTCCGGTTCCCAACGATCAAGGCGAGTTACATGATCCCCCATGTTGT
GCAAAAAAGCGGTTAGCTCCTTCGGTCCTCCGATCGTTGTCAGAAGTAAGTTGGCCGCAGTGTTATCACT
CATGGTTATGGCAGCACTGCATAATTCTCTTACTGTCATGCCATCCGTAAGATGCTTTTCTGTGACTGGT
GAGTACTCAACCAAGTCATTCTGAGAATAGTGTATGCGGCGACCGAGTTGCTCTTGCCCGGCGTCAATAC
GGGATAATACCGCGCCACATAGCAGAACTTTAAAAGTGCTCATCATTGGAAAACGTTCTTCGGGGCGAAA
ACTCTCAAGGATCTTACCGCTGTTGAGATCCAGTTCGATGTAACCCACTCGTGCACCCAACTGATCTTCA
GCATCTTTTACTTTCACCAGCGTTTCTGGGTGAGCAAAAACAGGAAGGCAAAATGCCGCAAAAAAGGGAA
TAAGGGCGACACGGAAATGTTGAATACTCATACTCTTCCTTTTTCAATATTATTGAAGCATTTATCAGGG
TTATTGTCTCATGAGCGGATACATATTTGAATGTATTTAGAAAAATAAACAAATAGGGGTTCCGCGCACA
TTTCCCCGAAAAGTGCCACCTGAC
Features (pLannotate 1.2.2; 24 found; start..end, strand, type, name):
     31..83      -  misc_feature   bom (fragment): basis of mobility region from pBR322
    238..617     +  enhancer       CMV enhancer: human cytomegalovirus immediate early enhancer
    618..817     +  promoter       CMV promoter: human cytomegalovirus (CMV) immediate early promoter
    835..1015    +  LTR            5' LTR (truncated): truncated 5' long terminal repeat (LTR) from HIV-1
   1062..1187    +  misc_feature   HIV-1 Ψ: packaging signal of human immunodeficiency virus type 1
   1171..1509    +  CDS            HIV-1 gag (fragment): gag protein from human immunodeficiency virus 1; gag
   1684..1917    +  misc_feature   RRE: The Rev response element (RRE) of HIV-1 allows for Rev-dependent mRNA export from the nucleus to the cytoplasm.
   2294..2394    +  CDS            Rev (fragment): human immunodeficiency virus 1 (HIV-1) Rev protein; rev; enhances nuclear export of unspliced and incompletely spliced viral mRNAs
   2444..2561    +  misc_feature   cPPT/CTS: central polypurine tract and central termination sequence of HIV-1
   2679..2890    +  promoter       EF-1α core promoter: core promoter for human elongation factor EF-1α
   2990..6670    +  CDS            LbCpf1: CRISPR-associated protein from Lachnospiraceae bacterium ND2006 (Zetsche et al., 2015)
   6671..6718    +  CDS            nucleoplasmin NLS: bipartite nuclear localization signal from nucleoplasmin
   6761..6785    +  protein_bind   attB1: mutant version of attB; recombination site for the Gateway® BP reaction BP Clonase™
   7016..7795    +  CDS            RELA (fragment): TF65_HUMAN - Also known as NFKB3. Experimental evidence at protein level: Swiss-Prot protein existence level 1. NF-kappa-B is a pleiotropic transcription factor present in almost all cell types and is the endpoint of a series of signal transduction events that are initiated by a vast array of stimuli related to many biological processes such as inflammation, immunity, differentiation, cell growth, tumorigenesis and apoptosis. NF-kappa-B is a homo- or heterodimeric complex formed by the Rel-like domain- containing proteins RELA/p65, RELB, NFKB1/p105, NFKB1/p50, REL and NFKB2/p52. The heterodime
   7814..8383    +  CDS            Rta AD: transcriptional activation domain from the human herpesvirus 4 (Epstein-Barr virus) replication and transcription activator Rta/BRLF1 (Hardwick et al., 1992; Chavez et al., 2015)
   8411..8910    +  promoter       PGK promoter: mouse phosphoglycerate kinase 1 promoter
   8931..9530    +  CDS            PuroR: puromycin N-acetyltransferase; pac from Streptomyces alboniger; confers resistance to puromycin
   9583..10171   +  misc_feature   WPRE: woodchuck hepatitis virus posttranscriptional regulatory element
  10172..10191   +  misc_feature   MCS (fragment): pBluescript multiple cloning site
  10193..10693   +  CDS            nef (fragment): NEF_HV1LA - Experimental evidence at protein level: Swiss-Prot protein existence level 1. Extracellular Nef protein targets CD4(+) T-lymphocytes for apoptosis by interacting with CXCR4 surface receptors. From Human immunodeficiency virus type 1 group M subtype B (isolate Lai) (HIV-1).
  10700..10880   +  LTR            5' LTR (truncated): truncated 5' long terminal repeat (LTR) from HIV-1
  10942..11530   -  rep_origin     ori: high-copy-number ColE1/pMB1/pBR322/pUC origin of replication
  11701..12561   -  CDS            AmpR: β-lactamase; bla; confers resistance to ampicillin, carbenicillin, and related antibiotics
  12562..12666   -  promoter       AmpR promoter: bla
