[The description below was written by a language model from this plasmid's Addgene catalogue record and pLannotate feature annotations shown in this document.]
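Description:
pMB34 is a lentiviral transfer plasmid built on the pLL3.3 backbone (about 12.7 kb in total) for stable expression of an LbCas12a-VPR fusion in mammalian cells. In bacteria it is maintained through a high-copy ColE1/pUC-type origin and selected with ampicillin via the β-lactamase gene. The viral portion has a CMV enhancer/promoter placed upstream of a truncated HIV-1 5' LTR, which drives production of the genomic RNA in packaging cells. This is followed by the Ψ packaging signal with a gag fragment, the Rev response element for Rev-dependent nuclear export, and the cPPT/CTS element that aids nuclear import of the reverse-transcribed genome. A WPRE sits near the 3' end to enhance transcript expression, ahead of a nef fragment and a second truncated LTR annotation that marks the 3' end of the provirus.

The payload is a roughly 5.4 kb synthetic, mammalian codon-optimized Lachnospiraceae bacterium Cas12a (LbCpf1) coding sequence driven by the short EF-1α core promoter (EFs). The catalogue lists nuclear localization signals at both ends. The feature table annotates only the nucleoplasmin NLS immediately after Cas12a. Downstream, the C-terminal VPR activator is represented by annotated RELA/p65 and Epstein-Barr virus Rta activation domains; the VP64 component is not separately annotated, and a residual attB1 site lies in the linker region. A separate mouse PGK promoter drives puromycin N-acetyltransferase, allowing selection of transduced cells. According to the record, the Cas12a sequence was amplified from an earlier lenti-LbCas12a plasmid, and the associated work concerns multiplexed orthogonal genome editing and transcriptional activation with Cas12a. No crRNA expression cassette is annotated, so guides are presumably supplied separately.
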