Addgene plasmid #122245: pMB34
Purpose: Lentivirus delivery for stable expression of LbCas12a-VPR
Depositing lab: Darjus Tschaharganeh. Depositing organization: Deutsches Krebsforschungszentrum (DKFZ). Publication: Multiplexed orthogonal genome editing and transcriptional activation by Cas12a. Breinig M, Schweitzer AY, Herianto AM, Revia S, Schaefer L, Wendler L, Cobos Galvez A, Tschaharganeh DF. Nat Methods. 2019 Jan;16(1):51-54. doi: 10.1038/s41592-018-0262-1. Epub 2018 Dec 17. PubMed 30559432.
Backbone
  Vector backbone: pLL3.3
  Backbone size w/o insert (bp): 7301
  Total vector size (bp): 12695
  Vector type: Lentiviral
  Selectable markers: Puromycin
Growth in bacteria
  Bacterial resistance: Ampicillin, 100 μg/mL
  Growth temperature: 37°C
  Growth strain: NEB Stable
  Copy number: High Copy
Gene/Insert
  Gene/Insert name: mammalian codon-optimized Lachnospiraceae bacterium Cas12a fused to VPR activator (alt name: LbCpf1)
  Species: Synthetic
  Insert size (bp): 5422
  Promoter: EFs
  Tag / fusion protein: VPR activator (C terminal on insert); NLS (N terminal on insert); NLS (C terminal on insert)
  Cloning method: Ligation Independent Cloning
  Sequencing primers: 5′ ggaaagtgatgtcgtgtactgg; 3′ ATGCTCCAGACTGCCTT
Resource information
  A portion of this plasmid was derived from a plasmid made by: LbCas12a was amplified from pY109 (lenti-LbCas12a, Addgene plasmid # 84740 )
Terms and licenses: Academic/Nonprofit Terms; Industry Terms: Not Available to Industry
How to cite: pMB34 was a gift from Darjus Tschaharganeh (Addgene plasmid # 122245 ; http://n2t.net/addgene:122245 ; RRID:Addgene_122245)
